Addgene plasmid #46905: pRK5-EGFP-Tau AP
Purpose: expresses EGFP tagged Tau AP in mammalian cells
Depositing lab: Karen Ashe. Depositing organization: University of Minnesota. Publication: Tau mislocalization to dendritic spines mediates synaptic dysfunction independently of neurodegeneration. Hoover BR, Reed MN, Su J, Penrod RD, Kotilinek LA, Grant MK, Pitstick R, Carlson GA, Lanier LM, Yuan LL, Ashe KH, Liao D. Neuron. 2010 Dec 22;68(6):1067-81. doi: 10.1016/j.neuron.2010.11.030. PubMed 21172610.
Backbone
  Vector backbone: pRK5
  Backbone manufacturer: Clontech
  Vector type: Mammalian Expression
Growth in bacteria
  Bacterial resistance: Ampicillin, 100 μg/mL
  Growth temperature: 37°C
  Growth strain: DH5alpha
  Copy number: Unknown
Gene/Insert
  Gene/Insert name: Tau AP (alt names: Tau; microtubule-associated protein tau; MAPT)
  Species: H. sapiens (human)
  Mutation: all 14 S/P or T/P amino acid residues (T111, T153, T175, T181, S199, S202, T205, T212, T217, T231, S235, S396, S404, and S422; numbering based on the longest 441-amino acid brain isoform of htau) to alanine
  Entrez Gene: MAPT (a.k.a. DDPAC, FTD1, FTDP-17, MAPTL, MSTD, MTBT1, MTBT2, PPND, PPP1R103, TAU, Tau-PHF6, tau-40)
  Promoter: CMV
  Tag / fusion protein: EGFP (N terminal on insert)
  Cloning method: Restriction Enzyme; 5′ cloning site Cla1 (not destroyed); 3′ cloning site SalI (not destroyed)
  Sequencing primers: 5′ SP6; 3′ SV40pA-R
Terms and licenses: Academic/Nonprofit Terms; Industry Terms: Not Available to Industry
Depositor comments: WT htau construct (Addgene plasmid 46904) was used as a template to make mutations and contains human four-repeat tau lacking the N-terminal sequences (4R0N) and contains exons 1, 4 and 5, 7, and 9–13, intron 13, and exon 14.
How to cite: pRK5-EGFP-Tau AP was a gift from Karen Ashe (Addgene plasmid # 46905 ; http://n2t.net/addgene:46905 ; RRID:Addgene_46905)
