[The description below was written by a language model from this plasmid's Addgene catalogue record and pLannotate feature annotations shown in this document.]
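Description:
pRK5-EGFP-Tau AP is a mammalian expression plasmid built on the pRK5 backbone that produces human microtubule-associated protein tau (MAPT) fused at its N terminus to EGFP. It is propagated in E. coli through a high-copy ColE1/pUC-type origin and selected with ampicillin via the β-lactamase gene. The 6.5 kb sequence also carries an M13 phage origin for single-stranded DNA production, plus remnants of earlier cloning vectors (fragments of lacZα, lacI, rop and bom, and a lac promoter/operator) that play no role in expression. No mammalian selection marker is annotated, so the plasmid is suited to transient transfection. An SV40 enhancer/early promoter region lies downstream of the expression cassette.

Expression is driven by the human CMV immediate-early enhancer and promoter, followed by a short CMV intron fragment and an SP6 promoter that also serves as a sequencing primer site. The EGFP coding sequence runs directly into the tau coding sequence, and the transcript ends at an SV40 polyadenylation signal. A short match to an IgH signal sequence is annotated upstream of EGFP, but the record does not indicate that it has any function. The tau insert, cloned between ClaI and SalI, derives from a wild-type four-repeat human tau lacking the N-terminal inserts (4R0N). In the "AP" variant, all 14 serine or threonine residues that precede a proline have been changed to alanine, with positions numbered by the 441-residue isoform. This blocks proline-directed phosphorylation at those sites. The associated publication concerns tau mislocalization to dendritic spines and synaptic dysfunction, so the fluorescent, phosphorylation-deficient protein fits use in imaging how phosphorylation affects tau localization, alongside its wild-type counterpart.
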