Features (pLannotate 1.2.2; 21 found; start..end, strand, type, name):
     85..106     +  protein_bind   CAP binding site: CAP binding activates transcription in the presence of cAMP. E. coli catabolite activator protein
    121..151     +  promoter       lac promoter: promoter for the E. coli lac operon
    159..175     +  protein_bind   lac operator: The lac repressor binds to the lac operator to inhibit transcription in E. coli. This inhibition can be relieved by adding lactose or isopropyl-β-D-thiogalactopyranoside (IPTG). lac repressor encoded by lacI
    228..607     +  enhancer       CMV enhancer: human cytomegalovirus immediate early enhancer
    608..811     +  promoter       CMV promoter: human cytomegalovirus (CMV) immediate early promoter
    947..990     +  intron         CMV intron (fragment): modified intron A from human cytomegalovirus
   1042..1060    +  promoter       SP6 promoter: promoter for bacteriophage SP6 RNA polymerase
   1064..1101    +  CDS            IgH signal sequence (fragment): signal sequence from the mouse immunoglobulin heavy chain variable region
   1142..1858    +  CDS            EGFP: EGFP is a basic (constitutively fluorescent) green fluorescent protein published in 1996, derived from Aequorea victoria. It is reported to be a rapidly-maturing weak dimer with moderate acid sensitivity.
   1865..3010    +  CDS            MAPT (fragment) (sequence partly withheld): TAU_SPECI - Experimental evidence at protein level: Swiss-Prot protein existence level 1. Promotes microtubule assembly and stability, and might be involved in the establishment and maintenance of neuronal polarity. The C-terminus binds axonal microtubules while the N-terminus binds neural plasma membrane components, suggesting that tau functions as a linker protein between both. Axonal polarity is predetermined by tau localization (in the neuronal cell) in the domain of the cell body defined by the centrosome. The short isoforms allow plasticity of the cytoskeleton whereas the longer isoforms
   3046..3180    +  polyA_signal   SV40 poly(A) signal: SV40 polyadenylation signal
   3249..3606    +  promoter       SV40 promoter: SV40 enhancer and early promoter
   3625..3779    +  CDS            lacZα (fragment): LacZα fragment of β-galactosidase; lacZ fragment
   3785..3836    -  misc_feature   bom (fragment): basis of mobility region from pBR322
   3855..4235    +  rep_origin     M13 ori (sequence partly withheld): M13 bacteriophage origin of replication; arrow indicates direction of (+) strand synthesis
   4311..4360    -  misc_feature   bom (fragment): basis of mobility region from pBR322
   4462..4497    -  CDS            rop (fragment): Rop protein, which maintains plasmids at low copy number; rop
   4592..4696    +  promoter       AmpR promoter: bla
   4697..5557    +  CDS            AmpR: β-lactamase; bla; confers resistance to ampicillin, carbenicillin, and related antibiotics
   5728..6316    +  rep_origin     ori: high-copy-number ColE1/pMB1/pBR322/pUC origin of replication
   6499..72      +  CDS            lacI (fragment) (across the origin): lac repressor; lacI; The lac repressor binds to the lac operator to inhibit transcription in E. coli. This inhibition can be relieved by adding lactose or isopropyl-β-D-thiogalactopyranoside (IPTG).
>Addgene plasmid #46905 | pRK5-EGFP-Tau AP | addgene full sequence | sequence record 242684 | Addgene NGS Result
TCTCCCCGCGCGTTGGCCGATTCATTAATGCAGCTGGCACGACAGGTTTCCCGACTGGAAAGCGGGCAGT
GAGCGCAACGCAATTAATGTGAGTTAGCTCACTCATTAGGCACCCCAGGCTTTACACTTTATGCTTCCGG
CTCGTATGTTGTGTGGAATTGTGAGCGGATAACAATTTCACACAGGAAACAGCTATGACATGATTACGAA
TTAATTCGAGCTCGCCCGACATTGATTATTGACTAGTTATTAATAGTAATCAATTACGGGGTCATTAGTT
CATAGCCCATATATGGAGTTCCGCGTTACATAACTTACGGTAAATGGCCCGCCTGGCTGACCGCCCAACG
ACCCCCGCCCATTGACGTCAATAATGACGTATGTTCCCATAGTAACGCCAATAGGGACTTTCCATTGACG
TCAATGGGTGGAGTATTTACGGTAAACTGCCCACTTGGCAGTACATCAAGTGTATCATATGCCAAGTACG
CCCCCTATTGACGTCAATGACGGTAAATGGCCCGCCTGGCATTATGCCCAGTACATGACCTTATGGGACT
TTCCTACTTGGCAGTACATCTACGTATTAGTCATCGCTATTACCATGGTGATGCGGTTTTGGCAGTACAT
CAATGGGCGTGGATAGCGGTTTGACTCACGGGGATTTCCAAGTCTCCACCCCATTGACGTCAATGGGAGT
TTGTTTTGGCACCAAAATCAACGGGACTTTCCAAAATGTCGTAACAACTCCGCCCCATTGACGCAAATGG
GCGGTAGGCGTGTACGGTGGGAGGTCTATATAAGCAGAGCTCGTTTAGTGAACCGTCAGATCGCCTGGAG
ACGCCATCCACGCTGTTTTGACCTCCATAGAAGACACCGGGACCGATCCAGCCTCCGCGGCCGGGAACGG
TGCATTGGAACGCGGATTCCCCGTGCCAAGAGTGACGTAAGTACCGCCTATAGAGTCTATAGGCCCACCC
CCTTGGCTTCGTTAGAACGCGGCTACAATTAATACATAACCTTATGTATCATACACATACGATTTAGGTG
ACACTATAGAATAACATCCACTTTGCCTTTCTCTCCACAGGTGTCCACTCCCAGGTCCAACTGCACCTCG
GTTCTATCGATGGTCGCCACCATGGTGAGCAAGGGCGAGGAGCTGTTCACCGGGGTGGTGCCCATCCTGG
TCGAGCTGGACGGCGACGTAAACGGCCACAAGTTCAGCGTGTCCGGCGAGGGCGAGGGCGATGCCACCTA
CGGCAAGCTGACCCTGAAGTTCATCTGCACCACCGGCAAGCTGCCCGTGCCCTGGCCCACCCTCGTGACC
ACCCTGACCTACGGCGTGCAGTGCTTCAGCCGCTACCCCGACCACATGAAGCAGCACGACTTCTTCAAGT
CCGCCATGCCCGAAGGCTACGTCCAGGAGCGCACCATCTTCTTCAAGGACGACGGCAACTACAAGACCCG
CGCCGAGGTGAAGTTCGAGGGCGACACCCTGGTGAACCGCATCGAGCTGAAGGGCATCGACTTCAAGGAG
GACGGCAACATCCTGGGGCACAAGCTGGAGTACAACTACAACAGCCACAACGTCTATATCATGGCCGACA
AGCAGAAGAACGGCATCAAGGTGAACTTCAAGATCCGCCACAACATCGAGGACGGCAGCGTGCAGCTCGC
CGACCACTACCAGCAGAACACCCCCATCGGCGACGGCCCCGTGCTGCTGCCCGACAACCACTACCTGAGC
AACCAGTCCGCCCTGAGCAAAGACCCCAACGAGAAGCGCGATCACATGGTCCTGCTGGAGTTCGTGACCG
CCGCCGGGATCACTCTCGGCATGGACGAGCTGTACAAGGGATCCGCTGAGCCCCGCCAGGAGTTCGAAGT
GATGGAAGATCACGCTGGGACGTACGGGTTGGGGGACAGGAAAGATCAGGGGGGCTACACCATGCACCAA
GACCAAGAGGGTGACACGGACGCTGGCCTGAAAGCTGAAGAAGCAGGCATTGGAGACGCCCCCAGCCTGG
AAGACGAAGCTGCTGGTCACGTGACCCAAGCTCGCATGGTCAGTAAAAGCAAAGACGGGACTGGAAGCGA
TGACAAAAAAGCCAAGGGGGCTGATGGTAAAACGAAGATCGCCGCACCGCGGGGAGCAGCCCCTCCAGGC
CAGAAGGGCCAGGCCAACGCCACCAGGATTCCAGCAAAAGCCCCGCCCGCTCCAAAGGCACCACCCAGCT
CTGGTGAACCTCCAAAATCAGGGGATCGCAGCGGCTACAGCGCCCCCGGCGCCCCAGGCGCTCCCGGCAG
CCGCTCCCGCGCCCCGTCCCTTCCAGCCCCACCCACCCGGGAGCCCAAGAAGGTGGCAGTGGTCCGTGCT
CCACCCAAGGCGCCGTCTTCCGCCAAGAGCCGCCTG
[387 nt withheld, positions 2417-2803]
ACCCACAAGCTGACCTTCCGCGAGAACGCCAAAGCCAAGACAGACCACGGGGCGGAGATCGTGTACAAGG
CGCCAGTGGTGTCTGGGGACACGGCTCCACGGCATCTCAGCAATGTCTCCTCCACCGGCAGCATCGACAT
GGTAGACGCGCCCCAGCTCGCCACGCTAGCTGACGAGGTGTCTGCCTCCCTGGCCAAGCAGGGTTTGTGA
GTCGACCTGCAGAAGCTTGGCCGCCATGGCCCAACTTGTTTATTGCAGCTTATAATGGTTACAAATAAAG
CAATAGCATCACAAATTTCACAAATAAAGCATTTTTTTCACTGCATTCTAGTTGTGGTTTGTCCAAACTC
ATCAATGTATCTTATCATGTCTGGATCGGGAATTAATTCGGCGCAGCACCATGGCCTGAAATAACCTCTG
AAAGAGGAACTTGGTTAGGTACCTTCTGAGGCGGAAAGAACCAGCTGTGGAATGTGTGTCAGTTAGGGTG
TGGAAAGTCCCCAGGCTCCCCAGCAGGCAGAAGTATGCAAAGCATGCATCTCAATTAGTCAGCAACCAGG
TGTGGAAAGTCCCCAGGCTCCCCAGCAGGCAGAAGTATGCAAAGCATGCATCTCAATTAGTCAGCAACCA
TAGTCCCGCCCCTAACTCCGCCCATCCCGCCCCTAACTCCGCCCAGTTCCGCCCATTCTCCGCCCCATGG
CTGACTAATTTTTTTTATTTATGCAGAGGCCGAGGCCGCCTCGGCCTCTGAGCTATTCCAGAAGTAGTGA
GGAGGCTTTTTTGGAGGCCTAGGCTTTTGCAAAAAGCTGTTAACAGCTTGGCACTGGCCGTCGTTTTACA
ACGTCGTGACTGGGAAAACCCTGGCGTTACCCAACTTAATCGCCTTGCAGCACATCCCCCTTTCGCCAGC
TGGCGTAATAGCGAAGAGGCCCGCACCGATCGCCCTTCCCAACAGTTGCGCAGCCTGAATGGCGAATGGC
GCCTGATGCGGTATTTTCTCCTTACGCATCTGTGCGGTATTTCACACCGCATA
[142 nt withheld, positions 3837-3978]
C
[141 nt withheld, positions 3980-4120]
CCTTTGACGTTGGAGTCCACGTTCTTT
[37 nt withheld, positions 4148-4184]
ACCCTATCTCGGGCTATTCTTTTGATTTATAAGGGATTTTGCCGATTTCGGCCTATTGGTTAAAAAATGA
GCTGATTTAACAAAAATTTAACGCGAATTTTAACAAAATATTAACGTTTACAATTTTATGGTGCACTCTC
AGTACAATCTGCTCTGATGCCGCATAGTTAAGCCAGCCCCGACACCCGCCAACACCCGCTGACGCGCCCT
GACGGGCTTGTCTGCTCCCGGCATCCGCTTACAGACAAGCTGTGACCGTCTCCGGGAGCTGCATGTGTCA
GAGGTTTTCACCGTCATCACCGAAACGCGCGAGACGAAAGGGCCTCGTGATACGCCTATTTTTATAGGTT
AATGTCATGATAATAATGGTTTCTTAGACGTCAGGTGGCACTTTTCGGGGAAATGTGCGCGGAACCCCTA
TTTGTTTATTTTTCTAAATACATTCAAATATGTATCCGCTCATGAGACAATAACCCTGATAAATGCTTCA
ATAATATTGAAAAAGGAAGAGTATGAGTATTCAACATTTCCGTGTCGCCCTTATTCCCTTTTTTGCGGCA
TTTTGCCTTCCTGTTTTTGCTCACCCAGAAACGCTGGTGAAAGTAAAAGATGCTGAAGATCAGTTGGGTG
CACGAGTGGGTTACATCGAACTGGATCTCAACAGCGGTAAGATCCTTGAGAGTTTTCGCCCCGAAGAACG
TTTTCCAATGATGAGCACTTTTAAAGTTCTGCTATGTGGCGCGGTATTATCCCGTATTGACGCCGGGCAA
GAGCAACTCGGTCGCCGCATACACTATTCTCAGAATGACTTGGTTGAGTACTCACCAGTCACAGAAAAGC
ATCTTACGGATGGCATGACAGTAAGAGAATTATGCAGTGCTGCCATAACCATGAGTGATAACACTGCGGC
CAACTTACTTCTGACAACGATCGGAGGACCGAAGGAGCTAACCGCTTTTTTGCACAACATGGGGGATCAT
GTAACTCGCCTTGATCGTTGGGAACCGGAGCTGAATGAAGCCATACCAAACGACGAGCGTGACACCACGA
TGCCTGTAGCAATGGCAACAACGTTGCGCAAACTATTAACTGGCGAACTACTTACTCTAGCTTCCCGGCA
ACAATTAATAGACTGGATGGAGGCGGATAAAGTTGCAGGACCACTTCTGCGCTCGGCCCTTCCGGCTGGC
TGGTTTATTGCTGATAAATCTGGAGCCGGTGAGCGTGGGTCTCGCGGTATCATTGCAGCACTGGGGCCAG
ATGGTAAGCCCTCCCGTATCGTAGTTATCTACACGACGGGGAGTCAGGCAACTATGGATGAACGAAATAG
ACAGATCGCTGAGATAGGTGCCTCACTGATTAAGCATTGGTAACTGTCAGACCAAGTTTACTCATATATA
CTTTAGATTGATTTAAAACTTCATTTTTAATTTAAAAGGATCTAGGTGAAGATCCTTTTTGATAATCTCA
TGACCAAAATCCCTTAACGTGAGTTTTCGTTCCACTGAGCGTCAGACCCCGTAGAAAAGATCAAAGGATC
TTCTTGAGATCCTTTTTTTCTGCGCGTAATCTGCTGCTTGCAAACAAAAAAACCACCGCTACCAGCGGTG
GTTTGTTTGCCGGATCAAGAGCTACCAACTCTTTTTCCGAAGGTAACTGGCTTCAGCAGAGCGCAGATAC
CAAATACTGTTCTTCTAGTGTAGCCGTAGTTAGGCCACCACTTCAAGAACTCTGTAGCACCGCCTACATA
CCTCGCTCTGCTAATCCTGTTACCAGTGGCTGCTGCCAGTGGCGATAAGTCGTGTCTTACCGGGTTGGAC
TCAAGACGATAGTTACCGGATAAGGCGCAGCGGTCGGGCTGAACGGGGGGTTCGTGCACACAGCCCAGCT
TGGAGCGAACGACCTACACCGAACTGAGATACCTACAGCGTGAGCTATGAGAAAGCGCCACGCTTCCCGA
AGGGAGAAAGGCGGACAGGTATCCGGTAAGCGGCAGGGTCGGAACAGGAGAGCGCACGAGGGAGCTTCCA
GGGGGAAACGCCTGGTATCTTTATAGTCCTGTCGGGTTTCGCCACCTCTGACTTGAGCGTCGATTTTTGT
GATGCTCGTCAGGGGGGCGGAGCCTATGGAAAAACGCCAGCAACGCGGCCTTTTTACGGTTCCTGGCCTT
TTGCTGGCCTTTTGCTCACATGTTCTTTCCTGCGTTATCCCCTGATTCTGTGGATAACCGTATTACCGCC
TTTGAGTGAGCTGATACCGCTCGCCGCAGCCGAACGACCGAGCGCAGCGAGTCAGTGAGCGAGGAAGCGG
AAGAGCGCCCAATACGCAAACCGCC
