>Addgene plasmid #46905 | pRK5-EGFP-Tau AP | addgene partial sequence | sequence record 67580 | EGFP-C 5'-CATGGTCCTGCTGGAGTTCGTG-3'
GACGAGCTGTACAAGGGATCCGCTGAGCCCCGCCAGGAGTTCGAAGTGATGGAAGATCACGCTGGGACGT
ACGGGTTGGGGGACAGGAAAGATCAGGGGGGCTACACCATGCACCAAGACCAAGAGGGTGACACGGACGC
TGGCCTGAAAGCTGAAGAAGCAGGCATTGGAGACGCCCCCAGCCTGGAAGACGAAGCTGCTGGTCACGTG
ACCCAAGCTCGCATGGTCAGTAAAAGCAAAGACGGGACTGGAAGCGATGACAAAAAAGCCAAGGGGGCTG
ATGGTAAAACGAAGATCGCCGCACCGCGGGGAGCAGCCCCTCCAGGCCAGAAGGGCCAGGCCAACGCCAC
CAGGATTCCAGCAAAAGCCCCGCCCGCTCCAAAGGCACCACCCAGCTCTGGTGAACCTCCAAAATCAGGG
GATCGCAGCGGCTACAGCGCCCCCGGCGCCCCAGGCGCTCCCGGCAGCCGCTCCCGCGCCCCGTCCCTTC
CAGCCCCACCCACCCGGGAGCCCAAGAAGGTGGCAGTGGTCCGTGCTCCACCCAAGGCGCCGTCTTCCGC
CAAGAGCCGCCTG
[299 nt withheld, positions 574-872]
