>Addgene plasmid #46905 | pRK5-EGFP-Tau AP | addgene partial sequence | sequence record 67582 | SV40pA-R 5'-GAAATTTGTGATGCTATTGC-3'
AGCTGCAATAAACAAGTTGGGCCATGGCGGCCAAGCTTCTGCAGGTCGACTCACAAACCCTGCTTGGCCA
GGGAGGCAGACACCTCGTCAGCTAGCGTGGCGAGCTGGGGCGCGTCTACCATGTCGATGCTGCCGGTGGA
GGAGACATTGCTGAGATGCCGTGGAGCCGTGTCCCCAGACACCACTGGCGCCTTGTACACGATCTCCGCC
CCGTGGTCTGTCTTGGCTTTGGCGTTCTCGCGGAAGGTCAGCTTGTGGGT
[387 nt withheld, positions 261-647]
CAGGCGGCTCTTGGCGGAAGACGGCGCCTTGGGTGGAGCACGGACCACTGCCACCTTCTTGGGCTCCCGG
GTGGGTGGGGCTGGAAGGGACGGGGCGCGGGAGCGGCTGCCGGGAGCGCCTGGGGCGCCGGGGGCGCTGT
AGCCGCTGCGATCCCCTGATTTTGGAGGTTCACCAGAGCTGGGTGGTGCCTTTGGA
